>Addgene plasmid #204198 | pCDNA3-SREBP-1-GFP (A317-318; A341) | addgene full sequence | sequence record 409982 | Addgene NGS Result
GTTAAAAAATGAGCTGATTTAACAAAAATTTAACGCGAATTAATTCTGTGGAATGTGTGTCAGTTAGGGT
GTGGAAAGTCCCCAGGCTCCCCAGCAGGCAGAAGTATGCAAAGCATGCATCTCAATTAGTCAGCAACCAG
GTGTGGAAAGTCCCCAGGCTCCCCAGCAGGCAGAAGTATGCAAAGCATGCATCTCAATTAGTCAGCAACC
ATAGTCCCGCCCCTAACTCCGCCCATCCCGCCCCTAACTCCGCCCAGTTCCGCCCATTCTCCGCCCCATG
GCTGACTAATTTTTTTTATTTATGCAGAGGCCGAGGCCGCCTCTGCCTCTGAGCTATTCCAGAAGTAGTG
AGGAGGCTTTTTTGGAGGCCTAGGCTTTTGCAAAAAGCTCCCGGGAGCTTGTATATCCATTTTCGGATCT
GATCAAGAGACAGGATGAGGATCGTTTCGCATGATTGAACAAGATGGATTGCACGCAGGTTCTCCGGCCG
CTTGGGTGGAGAGGCTATTCGGCTATGACTGGGCACAACAGACAATCGGCTGCTCTGATGCCGCCGTGTT
CCGGCTGTCAGCGCAGGGGCGCCCGGTTCTTTTTGTCAAGACCGACCTGTCCGGTGCCCTGAATGAACTG
CAGGACGAGGCAGCGCGGCTATCGTGGCTGGCCACGACGGGCGTTCCTTGCGCAGCTGTGCTCGACGTTG
TCACTGAAGCGGGAAGGGACTGGCTGCTATTGGGCGAAGTGCCGGGGCAGGATCTCCTGTCATCTCACCT
TGCTCCTGCCGAGAAAGTATCCATCATGGCTGATGCAATGCGGCGGCTGCATACGCTTGATCCGGCTACC
TGCCCATTCGACCACCAAGCGAAACATCGCATCGAGCGAGCACGTACTCGGATGGAAGCCGGTCTTGTCG
ATCAGGATGATCTGGACGAAGAGCATCAGGGGCTCGCGCCAGCCGAACTGTTCGCCAGGCTCAAGGCGCG
CATGCCCGACGGCGAGGATCTCGTCGTGACCCATGGCGATGCCTGCTTGCCGAATATCATGGTGGAAAAT
GGCCGCTTTTCTGGATTCATCGACTGTGGCCGGCTGGGTGTGGCGGACCGCTATCAGGACATAGCGTTGG
CTACCCGTGATATTGCTGAAGAGCTTGGCGGCGAATGGGCTGACCGCTTCCTCGTGCTTTACGGTATCGC
CGCTCCCGATTCGCAGCGCATCGCCTTCTATCGCCTTCTTGACGAGTTCTTCTGAGCGGGACTCTGGGGT
TCGAAATGACCGACCAAGCGACGCCCAACCTGCCATCACGAGATTTCGATTCCACCGCCGCCTTCTATGA
AAGGTTGGGCTTCGGAATCGTTTTCCGGGACGCCGGCTGGATGATCCTCCAGCGCGGGGATCTCATGCTG
GAGTTCTTCGCCCACCCCAACTTGTTTATTGCAGCTTATAATGGTTACAAATAAAGCAATAGCATCACAA
ATTTCACAAATAAAGCATTTTTTTCACTGCATTCTAGTTGTGGTTTGTCCAAACTCATCAATGTATCTTA
TCATGTCTGTATACCGTCGACCTCTAGCTAGAGCTTGGCGTAATCATGGTCATAGCTGTTTCCTGTGTGA
AATTGTTATCCGCTCACAATTCCACACAACATACGAGCCGGAAGCATAAAGTGTAAAGCCTGGGGTGCCT
AATGAGTGAGCTAACTCACATTAATTGCGTTGCGCTCACTGCCCGCTTTCCAGTCGGGAAACCTGTCGTG
CCAGCTGCATTAATGAATCGGCCAACGCGCGGGGAGAGGCGGTTTGCGTATTGGGCGCTCTTCCGCTTCC
TCGCTCACTGACTCGCTGCGCTCGGTCGTTCGGCTGCGGCGAGCGGTATCAGCTCACTCAAAGGCGGTAA
TACGGTTATCCACAGAATCAGGGGATAACGCAGGAAAGAACATGTGAGCAAAAGGCCAGCAAAAGGCCAG
GAACCGTAAAAAGGCCGCGTTGCTGGCGTTTTTCCATAGGCTCCGCCCCCCTGACGAGCATCACAAAAAT
CGACGCTCAAGTCAGAGGTGGCGAAACCCGACAGGACTATAAAGATACCAGGCGTTTCCCCCTGGAAGCT
CCCTCGTGCGCTCTCCTGTTCCGACCCTGCCGCTTACCGGATACCTGTCCGCCTTTCTCCCTTCGGGAAG
CGTGGCGCTTTCTCATAGCTCACGCTGTAGGTATCTCAGTTCGGTGTAGGTCGTTCGCTCCAAGCTGGGC
TGTGTGCACGAACCCCCCGTTCAGCCCGACCGCTGCGCCTTATCCGGTAACTATCGTCTTGAGTCCAACC
CGGTAAGACACGACTTATCGCCACTGGCAGCAGCCACTGGTAACAGGATTAGCAGAGCGAGGTATGTAGG
CGGTGCTACAGAGTTCTTGAAGTGGTGGCCTAACTACGGCTACACTAGAAGAACAGTATTTGGTATCTGC
GCTCTGCTGAAGCCAGTTACCTTCGGAAAAAGAGTTGGTAGCTCTTGATCCGGCAAACAAACCACCGCTG
GTAGCGGTGGTTTTTTTGTTTGCAAGCAGCAGATTACGCGCAGAAAAAAAGGATCTCAAGAAGATCCTTT
GATCTTTTCTACGGGGTCTGACGCTCAGTGGAACGAAAACTCACGTTAAGGGATTTTGGTCATGAGATTA
TCAAAAAGGATCTTCACCTAGATCCTTTTAAATTAAAAATGAAGTTTTAAATCAATCTAAAGTATATATG
AGTAAACTTGGTCTGACAGTTACCAATGCTTAATCAGTGAGGCACCTATCTCAGCGATCTGTCTATTTCG
TTCATCCATAGTTGCCTGACTCCCCGTCGTGTAGATAACTACGATACGGGAGGGCTTACCATCTGGCCCC
AGTGCTGCAATGATACCGCGAGACCCACGCTCACCGGCTCCAGATTTATCAGCAATAAACCAGCCAGCCG
GAAGGGCCGAGCGCAGAAGTGGTCCTGCAACTTTATCCGCCTCCATCCAGTCTATTAATTGTTGCCGGGA
AGCTAGAGTAAGTAGTTCGCCAGTTAATAGTTTGCGCAACGTTGTTGCCATTGCTACAGGCATCGTGGTG
TCACGCTCGTCGTTTGGTATGGCTTCATTCAGCTCCGGTTCCCAACGATCAAGGCGAGTTACATGATCCC
CCATGTTGTGCAAAAAAGCGGTTAGCTCCTTCGGTCCTCCGATCGTTGTCAGAAGTAAGTTGGCCGCAGT
GTTATCACTCATGGTTATGGCAGCACTGCATAATTCTCTTACTGTCATGCCATCCGTAAGATGCTTTTCT
GTGACTGGTGAGTACTCAACCAAGTCATTCTGAGAATAGTGTATGCGGCGACCGAGTTGCTCTTGCCCGG
CGTCAATACGGGATAATACCGCGCCACATAGCAGAACTTTAAAAGTGCTCATCATTGGAAAACGTTCTTC
GGGGCGAAAACTCTCAAGGATCTTACCGCTGTTGAGATCCAGTTCGATGTAACCCACTCGTGCACCCAAC
TGATCTTCAGCATCTTTTACTTTCACCAGCGTTTCTGGGTGAGCAAAAACAGGAAGGCAAAATGCCGCAA
AAAAGGGAATAAGGGCGACACGGAAATGTTGAATACTCATACTCTTCCTTTTTCAATATTATTGAAGCAT
TTATCAGGGTTATTGTCTCATGAGCGGATACATATTTGAATGTATTTAGAAAAATAAACAAATAGGGGTT
CCGCGCACATTTCCCCGAAAAGTGCCACCTGACGTCGACGGATCGGGAGATCTCCCGATCCCCTATGGTG
CACTCTCAGTACAATCTGCTCTGATGCCGCATAGTTAAGCCAGTATCTGCTCCCTGCTTGTGTGTTGGAG
GTCGCTGAGTAGTGCGCGAGCAAAATTTAAGCTACAACAAGGCAAGGCTTGACCGACAATTGCATGAAGA
ATCTGCTTAGGGTTAGGCGTTTTGCGCTGCTTCGCGATGTACGGGCCAGATATACGCGTTGACATTGATT
ATTGACTAGTTATTAATAGTAATCAATTACGGGGTCATTAGTTCATAGCCCATATATGGAGTTCCGCGTT
ACATAACTTACGGTAAATGGCCCGCCTGGCTGACCGCCCAACGACCCCCGCCCATTGACGTCAATAATGA
CGTATGTTCCCATAGTAACGCCAATAGGGACTTTCCATTGACGTCAATGGGTGGAGTATTTACGGTAAAC
TGCCCACTTGGCAGTACATCAAGTGTATCATATGCCAAGTACGCCCCCTATTGACGTCAATGACGGTAAA
TGGCCCGCCTGGCATTATGCCCAGTACATGACCTTATGGGACTTTCCTACTTGGCAGTACATCTACGTAT
TAGTCATCGCTATTACCATGGTGATGCGGTTTTGGCAGTACATCAATGGGCGTGGATAGCGGTTTGACTC
ACGGGGATTTCCAAGTCTCCACCCCATTGACGTCAATGGGAGTTTGTTTTGGCACCAAAATCAACGGGAC
TTTCCAAAATGTCGTAACAACTCCGCCCCATTGACGCAAATGGGCGGTAGGCGTGTACGGTGGGAGGTCT
ATATAAGCAGAGCTCTCTGGCTAACTAGAGAACCCACTGCTTACTGGCTTATCGAAATTAATACGACTCA
CTATAGGGAGACCCAAGCTGGCTAGCGGATCCGCCACCATGGCCTCTATGACCGGCGGCCAGCAAATGGG
TATGGCCTCTATGACCGGCGGCCAGCAAATGGGAGCATCGATGGACGAGCCACCCTTCAGCGAGGCGGCT
TTGGAGCAGGCGCTGGGCGAGCCGTGCGATCTGGACGCGGCGCTGCTGACCGACATCGAAGGTGAAGTCG
GCGCGGGGAGGGGTAGGGCCAACGGCCTGGACGCCCCAAGGGCGGGCGCAGATCGCGGAGCTATGGATTG
CACTTTCGAAGACATGCTTCAGCTTATCAACAACCAAGACAGTGACTTCCCTGGCCTATTTGACCCACCC
TATGCTGGGAGTGGGGCAGGGGGCACAGACCCTGCCAGCCCCGATACCAGCTCCCCAGGCAGCTTGTCTC
CACCTCCTGCCACATTGAGCTCCTCTCTTGAAGCCTTCCTGAGCGGGCCGCAGGCAGCGCCCTCACCCCT
GTCCCCTCCCCAGCCTGCACCCACTCCATTGAAGATGTACCCGTCCATGCCCGCTTTCTCCCCTGGGCCT
GGTATCAAGGAAGAGTCAGTGCCACTGAGCATCCTGCAGACCCCCACCCCACAGCCCCTGCCAGGGGCCC
TCCTGCCACAGAGCTTCCCAGCCCCAGCCCCACCGCAGTTCAGCTCCACCCCTGTGTTAGGCTACCCCAG
CCCTCCGGGAGGCTTCTCTACAGGAAGCCCTCCCGGGAACACCCAGCAGCCGCTGCCTGGCCTGCCACTG
GCTTCCCCGCCAGGGGTCCCGCCCGTCTCCTTGCACACCCAGGTCCAGAGTGTGGTCCCCCAGCAGCTAC
TGACAGTCACAGCTGCCCCCACGGCAGCCCCTGTAACGACCACTGTGACCTCGCAGATCCAGCAGGTCCC
GGTCCTGCTGCAGCCCCACTTCATCAAGGCAGACTCGCTGCTTCTGACAGCCATGAAGACAGACGGAGCC
ACTGTGAAGGCGGCAGGTCTCAGTCCCCTGGTCTCTGGCACCACTGTGCAGACAGGGCCTTTGCCGACCC
TGGTGAGTGCCGCAACCATCTTGGCAACAGTCCCACTGGTCGTAGATGCGGAGAAGCTGCCTATCAACCG
GCTCGCAGCTGCCAGCAAGGCCCCGGCCTCTGCC
[240 nt withheld, positions 5775-6014]
GATCTGGTGTCGGCCTGTGGCAGTGGAGGGAACACAGACGTGCTCATGGAGGGCGTGAAGACTGAGGTGG
AGGACACACTGACCCCACCCCCCTCGGATGCTGGCTCACCTTTCCAGAGCAGCCCCTTGTCCCTTGGCAG
CAGGGGCAGTGGCAGCGGTGGCAGTGGCAGTGACTCGGAGCCTGACAGCCCAGTCTTTGAGGACAGCAAG
GCAAAGCCAGAGCAGCGGCCGTCTCTGCACAGCCGCGGCATGCTGGACCGCTCCCGCCTGGCCCTGTGCA
CGCTCGTCTTCCTCTGCCTGTCCTGCAACCCCTTGGCCTCCTTGCTGGGGGCCCGGGGGCTTCCCAGCCC
CTCAGATACCACCAGCGTCTACCATAGCCCTGGGCGCAACGTGCTGGGCACCGAGTCTAGAGATGGCCCT
GGCTGGGCCCAGTGGCTGCTGCCCCCAGTGGTCTGGCTGCTCAATGGGCTGTTGGTGCTCGTCTCCTTGG
TGCTTCTCTTTGTCTACGGTGAGCCAGTCACACGGCCCCACTCAGGCCCCGCCGTGTACTTCTGGAGGCA
TCGCAAGCAGGCTGACCTGGACCTGGCCCGGGGAGACTTTGCCCAGGCTGCCCAGCAGCTGTGGCTGGCC
CTGCGGGCACTGGGCCGGCCCCTGCCCACCTCCCACCTGGACCTGGCTTGTAGCCTCCTCTGGAACCTCA
TCCGTCACCTGCTGCAGCGTCTCTGGGTGGGCCGCTGGCTGGCAGGCCGGGCAGGGGGCCTGCAGCAGGA
CTGTGCTCTGCGAGTGGATGCAAGCGCCAGCGCCCGAGACGCAGCCCTGGTCTACCATAAGCTGCACCAG
CTGCACACCATGGGGAAGCACACAGGCGGGCACCTCACTGCCACCAACCTGGCGCTGAGTGCCCTGAACC
TGGCAGAGTGTGCAGGGGATGCCGTGTCTGTGGCGACGCTGGCCGAGATCTATGTGGCGGCTGCATTGAG
AGTGAAGACCAGTCTCCCACGGGCCTTGCATTTTCTGACACGCTTCTTCCTGAGCAGTGCCCGCCAGGCC
TGCCTGGCACAGAGTGGCTCAGTGCCTCCTGCCATGCAGTGGCTCTGCCACCCCGTGGGCCACCGTTTCT
TCGTGGATGGGGACTGGTCCGTGCTCAGTACCCCATGGGAGAGCCTGTACAGCTTGGCCGGGAACCCAGT
GGACCCCCTGGCCCAGGTGACTCAGCTATTCCGGGAACATCTCTTAGAGCGAGCACTGAACTGTGTGACC
CAGCCCAACCCCAGCCCTGGGTCAGCTGATGGGGACAAGGAATTTTCGGATGCCCTCGGGTACCTGCAGC
TGCTGAACAGCTGTTCTGATGCTGCGGGGGCTCCTGCCTACAGCTTCTCCATCAGTTCCAGCATGGCCAC
CACCACCGGCGTAGACCCGGTGGCCAAGTGGTGGGCCTCTCTGACAGCTGTGGTGATCCACTGGCTGCGG
CGGGATGAGGAGGCGGCTGAGCGGCTGTGCCCGCTGGTGGAGCACCTGCCCCGGGTGCTGCAGGAGTCTG
AGAGACCCCTGCCCAGGGCAGCTCTGCACTCCTTCAAGGCTGCCCGGGCCCTGCTGGGCTGTGCCAAGGC
AGAGTCTGGTCCAGCCAGCCTGACCATCTGTGAGAAGGCCAGTGGGTACCTGCAGGACAGCCTGGCTACC
ACACCAGCCAGCAGCTCCATTGACAAGGCCGTGCAGCTGTTCCTGTGTGACCTGCTTCTTGTGGTGCGCA
CCAGCCTGTGGCGGCAGCAGCAGCCCCCGGCCCCGGCCCCAGCAGCCCAGGGCACCAGCAGCAGGCCCCA
GGCTTCCGCCCTTGAGCTGCGTGGCTTCCAACGGGACCTGAGCAGCCTGAGGCGGCTGGCACAGAGCTTC
CGGCCCGCCATGCGGAGGGTGTTCCTACATGAGGCCACGGCCCGGCTGATGGCGGGGGCCAGCCCCACAC
GGACACACCAGCTCCTCGACCGCAGTCTGAGGCGGCGGGCAGGCCCCGGTGGCAAAGGAGGCGCGGTGGC
GGAGCTGGAGCCGCGGCCCACGCGGCGGGAGCACGCGGAGGCCTTGCTGCTGGCCTCCTGCTACCTGCCC
CCCGGCTTCCTGTCGGCGCCCGGGCAGCGCGTGGGCATGCTGGCTGAGGCGGCGCGCACACTAGAGAAAC
TTGGCGATCGCCGGCTGCTGCACGACTGTCAGCAGATGCTCATGCGCCTGGGCGGTGGGACCACTGTCAC
TTCCAGCGGAGAATTCGGATCATACCCATACGATGTTCCAGATTACGCTAGTGGCTATCCTTATGACGTA
CCTGATTATGCAGGCAGTTACCCATACGATGTACCAGACTACGCTGGTACCGTATCGGGCGTGAGCAAGG
GCGAGGAGCTGTTCACCGGGGTGGTGCCCATCCTGGTCGAGCTGGACGGCGACGTAAACGGCCACAAGTT
CAGCGTGTCCGGCGAGGGCGAGGGCGATGCCACCTACGGCAAGCTGACCCTGAAGTTCATCTGCACCACC
GGCAAGCTGCCCGTGCCCTGGCCCACCCTCGTGACCACCCTGACCTACGGCGTGCAGTGCTTCAGCCGCT
ACCCCGACCACATGAAGCAGCACGACTTCTTCAAGTCCGCCATGCCCGAAGGCTACGTCCAGGAGCGCAC
CATCTTCTTCAAGGACGACGGCAACTACAAGACCCGCGCCGAGGTGAAGTTCGAGGGCGACACCCTGGTG
AACCGCATCGAGCTGAAGGGCATCGACTTCAAGGAGGACGGCAACATCCTGGGGCACAAGCTGGAGTACA
ACTACAACAGCCACAACGTCTATATCATGGCCGACAAGCAGAAGAACGGCATCAAGGTGAACTTCAAGAT
CCGCCACAACATCGAGGACGGCAGCGTGCAGCTCGCCGACCACTACCAGCAGAACACCCCCATCGGCGAC
GGCCCCGTGCTGCTGCCCGACAACCACTACCTGAGCACCCAGTCCGCCCTGAGCAAAGACCCCAACGAGA
AGCGCGATCACATGGTCCTGCTGGAGTTCGTGACCGCCGCCGGGATCACTCTCGGCATGGACGAGCTGTA
CAAGTAAGCGGCCGCTCGAGTCTAGTGGGCCCGTTTAAACCCGCTGATCAGCCTCGACTGTGCCTTCTAG
TTGCCAGCCATCTGTTGTTTGCCCCTCCCCCGTGCCTTCCTTGACCCTGGAAGGTGCCACTCCCACTGTC
CTTTCCTAATAAAATGAGGAAATTGCATCGCATTGTCTGAGTAGGTGTCATTCTATTCTGGGGGGTGGGG
TGGGGCAGGACAGCAAGGGGGAGGATTGGGAAGACAATAGCAGGCATGCTGGGGATGCGGTGGGCTCTAT
GGCTTCTGAGGCGGAAAGAACCAGCTGGGGCTCTAGGGGGTATCCCC
[124 nt withheld, positions 9422-9545]
C
[91 nt withheld, positions 9547-9637]
A
[49 nt withheld, positions 9639-9687]
CCTTTGACGTTGGAGTCCACGTTCTTT
[37 nt withheld, positions 9715-9751]
ACCCTATCTCGGTCTATTCTTTTGATTTATAAGGGATTTTGCCGATTTCGGCCTATTG
Features (pLannotate 1.2.2; 22 found; start..end, strand, type, name):
     55..384     +  promoter       SV40 promoter: SV40 enhancer and early promoter
    451..1242    +  CDS            neo: KKA2_KLEPN - Also known as kan, nptII. Experimental evidence at protein level: Swiss-Prot protein existence level 1. Resistance to kanamycin, neomycin, paromomycin, ribostamycin, butirosin and gentamicin B. From Klebsiella pneumoniae.
   1266..1424    +  CDS            ble (fragment): BLE_KLEPN - Experimental evidence at protein level: Swiss-Prot protein existence level 1. Binding protein with a strong affinity to the bleomycin family of antibiotics. Binds to CL990; an antimitotic-antibiotic compound. From Klebsiella pneumoniae.
   1419..1540    +  polyA_signal   SV40 poly(A) signal: SV40 polyadenylation signal
   1613..1629    -  protein_bind   lac operator: The lac repressor binds to the lac operator to inhibit transcription in E. coli. This inhibition can be relieved by adding lactose or isopropyl-β-D-thiogalactopyranoside (IPTG). lac repressor encoded by lacI
   1637..1667    -  promoter       lac promoter: promoter for the E. coli lac operon
   1682..1703    -  protein_bind   CAP binding site: CAP binding activates transcription in the presence of cAMP. E. coli catabolite activator protein
   1716..1808    -  CDS            lacI (fragment): lac repressor; lacI; The lac repressor binds to the lac operator to inhibit transcription in E. coli. This inhibition can be relieved by adding lactose or isopropyl-β-D-thiogalactopyranoside (IPTG).
   1991..2579    -  rep_origin     ori: high-copy-number ColE1/pMB1/pBR322/pUC origin of replication
   2750..3610    -  CDS            AmpR: β-lactamase; bla; confers resistance to ampicillin, carbenicillin, and related antibiotics
   3611..3715    -  promoter       AmpR promoter: bla
   3774..3826    -  misc_feature   bom (fragment): basis of mobility region from pBR322
   3981..4360    +  enhancer       CMV enhancer: human cytomegalovirus immediate early enhancer
   4361..4564    +  promoter       CMV promoter: human cytomegalovirus (CMV) immediate early promoter
   4560..4593    +  LTR            5' LTR (truncated) (fragment): truncated 5' long terminal repeat (LTR) from HIV-1
   4609..4627    +  promoter       T7 promoter: promoter for bacteriophage T7 RNA polymerase
   4731..8261    +  CDS            SREBF1 (sequence partly withheld): SRBP1_HUMAN - Also known as BHLHD1, SREBP1 From Homo sapiens (Human).
   8277..8303    +  CDS            3xHA (fragment): three tandem HA epitope tags
   8385..9101    +  CDS            EGFP: the original enhanced GFP (Yang et al., 1996) mammalian codon-optimized
   9152..9376    +  polyA_signal   bGH poly(A) signal: bovine growth hormone polyadenylation signal
   9380..9401    +  promoter       SV40 promoter (fragment): SV40 enhancer and early promoter
   9422..41      +  rep_origin     f1 ori (across the origin) (sequence partly withheld): f1 bacteriophage origin of replication; arrow indicates direction of (+) strand synthesis
