[The description below was written by a language model from this plasmid's Addgene catalogue record and pLannotate feature annotations shown in this document.]
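Description:
pCDNA3-SREBP-1-GFP (A317-318; A341) is a mammalian expression plasmid of about 9.8 kb built on the pCDNA3.1(+) backbone. It is propagated in E. coli as a high-copy plasmid through a ColE1/pUC-type origin and selected with ampicillin via the β-lactamase gene. An f1 origin is also present. For selection in mammalian cells, the backbone carries a neomycin phosphotransferase gene driven by the SV40 enhancer/early promoter and terminated by an SV40 polyadenylation signal. Short annotated fragments, including ble, lacI, the lac promoter/operator, bom and a small HIV-1 LTR-like match next to the CMV promoter, appear to be backbone remnants or partial sequence matches rather than functional modules.

The payload is human SREBP-1 (SREBF1, isoform 1), inserted between NheI and NotI sites that are both retained. It is transcribed from the CMV immediate-early enhancer/promoter and terminated by the bovine growth hormone polyadenylation signal. A T7 promoter lies just upstream of the coding region. According to the record, the protein carries two N-terminal T7 epitope tags and a C-terminal 3xHA tag followed by EGFP. The feature table detects the HA sequence only as a fragment and does not annotate the T7 tags. With distinct tags at each end, the N- and C-terminal portions of this membrane-bound transcription factor precursor can be followed separately by immunodetection or fluorescence.

The insert carries glycine-to-alanine substitutions at positions 317, 318 and 341, and the depositor notes multiple silent mutations introduced to ease cloning. The record does not state the rationale for the substitutions. The associated publication concerns the effects of the SARS-CoV-2 papain-like protease on endoplasmic reticulum proteins, which suggests the plasmid serves as a mutant comparator in such studies.
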