Addgene plasmid #204198: pCDNA3-SREBP-1-GFP (A317-318; A341)
Purpose: Mammalian expression of SREBP-1 (isoform 1)
Depositing lab: Allan Weissman. Depositing organization: National Cancer Institute (NCI). Publication: SARS-CoV-2 papain-like protease plays multiple roles in regulating cellular proteins in the endoplasmic reticulum. Yang M, Mariano J, Su R, Smith CE, Das S, Gill C, Andresson T, Loncarek J, Tsai YC, Weissman AM. J Biol Chem. 2023 Oct 12;299(12):105346. doi: 10.1016/j.jbc.2023.105346. PubMed 37838170.
Backbone
  Vector backbone: pCDNA3.1(+)
  Vector type: Mammalian Expression
Growth in bacteria
  Bacterial resistance: Ampicillin, 100 μg/mL
  Growth temperature: 37°C
  Growth strain: DH5alpha
  Copy number: High Copy
Gene/Insert
  Gene/Insert name: SREBP-1
  Species: H. sapiens (human)
  Mutation: Gly to Ala 317,318,341
  Entrez Gene: SREBF1 (a.k.a. HMD, IFAP2, SREBP1, bHLHd1)
  Tag / fusion protein: T7x2 (N terminal on insert); 3xHA, eGFP (C terminal on insert)
  Cloning method: Restriction Enzyme; 5′ cloning site Nhe1 (not destroyed); 3′ cloning site Not1 (not destroyed)
Terms and licenses: Academic/Nonprofit Terms; Industry Terms: Not Available to Industry
Depositor comments: Designed with multiple silent mutations to facilitate cloning.
How to cite: pCDNA3-SREBP-1-GFP (A317-318; A341) was a gift from Allan Weissman (Addgene plasmid # 204198 ; http://n2t.net/addgene:204198 ; RRID:Addgene_204198)
